Addgene plasmid #209939: pA-CBh-TP-(inactive)CNOT7(minusNOT1interaction)-V5H6.MCh.Puro
Purpose: In mammalian cells expresses TP fused to an inactive CNOT7 that does not interact with NOT1 with a V5H6 tag. Also expresses an mCherry fluorescent protein and puromycin resistance marker.
Depositing lab: Kevin Weeks. Depositing organization: University of North Carolina at Chapel Hill. Publication: Functional Proximity across an mRNA. Hatfield BM, Weidmann CA, McCutchin CA, Irving PS, Nelson IM, Felder S, Weeks KM. Biochemistry. 2025 Sep 16;64(18):3854-3865. doi: 10.1021/acs.biochem.5c00340. Epub 2025 Aug 12. PubMed 40792674.
Backbone
  Vector backbone: pA
  Total vector size (bp): 6700
  Vector type: Mammalian Expression
  Selectable markers: Puromycin
Growth in bacteria
  Bacterial resistance: Ampicillin, 100 μg/mL
  Growth temperature: 37°C
  Growth strain: DH5alpha
  Copy number: Low Copy
Gene/Insert 1
  Gene/Insert name: Enzymatically inactive CCR4-NOT transcription complex subunit 7 (Mutation to inhibit interaction with NOT1) (alt name: (inactive)CNOT7(minusNOT1interaction))
  Species: H. sapiens (human)
  Insert size (bp): 855
  Entrez Gene: CNOT7 (a.k.a. CAF-1, CAF1, Caf1a, hCAF-1)
  Promoter: CBh
  Tag / fusion protein: V5 epitope with H6 tag (C terminal on insert); TP (MS2 coat protein) (N terminal on insert)
  Cloning method: Unknown
  Sequencing primers: 5′ NA; 3′ NA
Gene/Insert 2
  Gene/Insert name: mCherry fluorescent protein fused to puromycin resistance marker
  Promoter: CMV
  Cloning method: Unknown
  Sequencing primers: 5′ NA; 3′ NA
Resource information
  A portion of this plasmid was derived from a plasmid made by: Vector builder
Terms and licenses: Academic/Nonprofit Terms; Industry Terms: Not Available to Industry
How to cite: pA-CBh-TP-(inactive)CNOT7(minusNOT1interaction)-V5H6.MCh.Puro was a gift from Kevin Weeks (Addgene plasmid # 209939 ; http://n2t.net/addgene:209939 ; RRID:Addgene_209939)
