[The description below was written by a language model from this plasmid's Addgene catalogue record and pLannotate feature annotations shown in this document.]
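Description:
pA-CBh-TP-(inactive)CNOT7(minusNOT1interaction)-V5H6.MCh.Puro is a 6.7 kb mammalian expression plasmid built on the pA backbone, part of which derives from a commercially assembled Gateway-style vector, as the attB4, attB1 and attB2 recombination scars flanking the promoter and coding modules indicate. In bacteria it is maintained through a ColE1/pUC-type origin and selected with ampicillin via the bla gene. The feature annotation describes this origin as high-copy, whereas the catalogue entry lists the plasmid as low copy.

The main cassette is driven by the CBh promoter, made up of a shortened CMV enhancer, the chicken β-actin promoter and a hybrid CBA/MVM intron. It encodes an N-terminal "TP" module, the bacteriophage MS2 coat protein, which binds a specific RNA hairpin. This is fused to the 855 bp human CNOT7 (CAF1) coding sequence, followed by a C-terminal V5 epitope and hexahistidine tag, and the transcript ends at an SV40 polyadenylation signal. CNOT7 is normally a catalytic poly(A) exoribonuclease of the CCR4-NOT deadenylase complex. This version is recorded as enzymatically inactive and also mutated to prevent interaction with NOT1, although the specific substitutions are not stated. A second, independent cassette uses the full CMV enhancer/promoter to express mCherry joined directly to puromycin N-acetyltransferase, terminated by a bGH poly(A) signal, so transfected cells can be identified by red fluorescence and selected with puromycin.

The design suits tethering experiments, in which the MS2 coat protein would direct the fusion to hairpin-bearing mRNAs. A variant lacking both catalysis and NOT1 binding would most plausibly serve as a control alongside active CNOT7 fusions, though the record does not spell out this role.
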