Features (pLannotate 1.2.2; 19 found; start..end, strand, type, name):
      1..21      +  protein_bind   attB4: mutant version of attB; core recombination site for the Gateway® BP reaction BP Clonase™
     22..307     +  enhancer       CMV enhancer: human cytomegalovirus immediate early enhancer; contains an 18-bp deletion relative to the standard CMV enhancer
    309..586     +  promoter       chicken β-actin promoter: No description available
    587..814     +  intron         hybrid intron: hybrid between chicken β-actin (CBA) and minute virus of mice (MMV) introns (Gray et al., 2011)
    820..840     +  protein_bind   attB1: mutant version of attB; core recombination site for the Gateway® BP reaction BP Clonase™
    850..1239    +  CDS            CAPSD_BPMS2: Experimental evidence at protein level: Swiss-Prot protein existence level 1. Acts as a translational repressor of viral replicase synthesis late in infection. This latter function is the result of capsid protein interaction with an RNA hairpin which contains the replicase ribosome-binding site. From Escherichia phage MS2 (Bacteriophage MS2).
   1255..2109    +  CDS            CNOT7: CNOT7_HUMAN - Also known as CAF1. Experimental evidence at protein level: Swiss-Prot protein existence level 1. Has 3'-5' poly(A) exoribonuclease activity for synthetic poly(A) RNA substrate. Its function seems to be partially redundant with that of CNOT8. Catalytic component of the CCR4-NOT complex which is one of the major cellular mRNA deadenylases and is linked to various cellular processes including bulk mRNA degradation, miRNA-mediated repression, translational repression during translational initiation and general transcription regulation. During miRNA-mediated repression the complex se
   2134..2175    +  CDS            V5 tag: epitope tag from simian virus 5
   2206..2230    -  protein_bind   attB2: mutant version of attB; recombination site for the Gateway® BP reaction BP Clonase™
   2259..2380    -  polyA_signal   SV40 poly(A) signal: SV40 polyadenylation signal
   2403..2471    -  CDS            large T antigen (fragment): large T antigen from SV40 (simian virus 40)
   2478..2857    +  enhancer       CMV enhancer: human cytomegalovirus immediate early enhancer
   2858..3061    +  promoter       CMV promoter: human cytomegalovirus (CMV) immediate early promoter
   3094..3801    +  CDS            mCherry: mCherry is a basic (constitutively fluorescent) red fluorescent protein published in 2004, derived from Discosoma sp.. It is reported to be a very rapidly-maturing monomer with low acid sensitivity.
   3802..4401    +  CDS            PuroR: puromycin N-acetyltransferase; pac from Streptomyces alboniger; confers resistance to puromycin
   4445..4669    +  polyA_signal   bGH poly(A) signal: bovine growth hormone polyadenylation signal
   4865..5453    -  rep_origin     ori: high-copy-number ColE1/pMB1/pBR322/pUC origin of replication
   5624..6484    -  CDS            AmpR: β-lactamase; bla; confers resistance to ampicillin, carbenicillin, and related antibiotics
   6485..6589    -  promoter       AmpR promoter: bla
>Addgene plasmid #209939 | pA-CBh-TP-(inactive)CNOT7(minusNOT1interaction)-V5H6.MCh.Puro | addgene full sequence | sequence record 418737 | Addgene NGS Result
CAACTTTGTATAGAAAAGTTGCGTTACATAACTTACGGTAAATGGCCCGCCTGGCTGACCGCCCAACGAC
CCCCGCCCATTGACGTCAATAGTAACGCCAATAGGGACTTTCCATTGACGTCAATGGGTGGAGTATTTAC
GGTAAACTGCCCACTTGGCAGTACATCAAGTGTATCATATGCCAAGTACGCCCCCTATTGACGTCAATGA
CGGTAAATGGCCCGCCTGGCATTGTGCCCAGTACATGACCTTATGGGACTTTCCTACTTGGCAGTACATC
TACGTATTAGTCATCGCTATTACCATGGTCGAGGTGAGCCCCACGTTCTGCTTCACTCTCCCCATCTCCC
CCCCCTCCCCACCCCCAATTTTGTATTTATTTATTTTTTAATTATTTTGTGCAGCGATGGGGGCGGGGGG
GGGGGGGGGGCGCGCGCCAGGCGGGGCGGGGCGGGGCGAGGGGCGGGGCGGGGCGAGGCGGAGAGGTGCG
GCGGCAGCCAATCAGAGCGGCGCGCTCCGAAAGTTTCCTTTTATGGCGAGGCGGCGGCGGCGGCGGCCCT
ATAAAAAGCGAAGCGCGCGGCGGGCGGGAGTCGCTGCGCGCTGCCTTCGCCCCGTGCCCCGCTCCGCCGC
CGCCTCGCGCCGCCCGCCCCGGCTCTGACTGACCGCGTTACTCCCACAGGTGAGCGGGCGGGACGGCCCT
TCTCCTCCGGGCTGTAATTAGCTGAGCAAGAGGTAAGGGTTTAAGGGATGGTTGGTTGGTGGGGTATTAA
TGTTTAATTACCTGGAGCACCTGCCTGAAATCACTTTTTTTCAGGTTGGCAAGTTTGTACAAAAAAGCAG
GCTGCCACCATGGCTTCTAACTTTACTCAGTTCGTTCTCGTCGACAATGGCGGAACTGGCGACGTGACTG
TCGCCCCAAGCAACTTCGCTAACGGGGTCGCTGAATGGATCAGCTCTAACTCGCGTTCACAGGCTTACAA
AGTAACCTGTAGCGTTCGTCAGAGCTCTGCGCAGAATCGCAAATACACCATCAAAGTCGAGGTGCCTAAA
GTGGCAACCCAGACTGTTGGTGGTGTAGAGCTTCCTGTAGCCGCATGGCGTTCGTACTTAAATATGGAAC
TAACCATTCCAATTTTCGCTACGAATTCCGACTGCGAGCTTATTGTTAAGGCAATGCAAGGTCTCCTAAA
AGATGGAAACCCGATTCCCTCGGCCATCGCAGCAAACTCCGGCATCTACGGCGGCGCTAGCAGCATGCCA
GCGGCAACTGTAGATCATAGCCAAAGAATTTGTGAAGTTTGGGCTTGCAACTTGGATGAAGAGATGAAGA
AAATTCGTCAAGTTATCCGAAAATATAATTACGTTGCTATGGCCACCGCATTTCCAGGTGTGGTTGCAAG
ACCCATTGGAGAATTCAGGAGCAATGCTGACTATCAATACCAACTATTGCGGTGTAATGTAGACTTGTTA
AAGATAATTCAGCTAGGACTGACATTTATGAATGAGCAAGGAGAATACCCTCCAGGAACTTCAACTTGGC
AGTTTAATTTTAAATTTAATTTGACGGAGGACATGTATGCCCAGGACTCTATAGAGCTACTAACAACATC
TGGTATCCAGTTTAAAAAACATGAGGAGGAAGGAATTGAAACCCAGTACTTTGCAGAACTTCTTCGGACT
TCTGGAGTGGTCCTCTGTGAAGGGGTCAAATGGTTGTCATTTCATAGCGGTTACGACTTTGGCTACTTAA
TCAAAATCCTAACCAACTCTAACTTGCCTGAAGAAGAACTTGACTTCTTTGAGATCCTTCGATTGTTTTT
TCCTGTCATTTATGATGTGAAGTACCTCATGAAGAGCTGCAAAAATCTCAAAGGTGGATTACAGGAGGTG
GCAGAACAGTTAGAGCTGGAACGGATAGGACCACAAGCTCAGGCAGGATCTGCTTCATTGCTCACAGGAA
TGGCCTTTTTCAAAATGAGAGAAATGTTCTTTGAAGATCATATTGATGATGCCAAATATTGTGGTCATTT
GTATGGCCTTGGTTCTGGTTCATCCTATGTACAGAATGGCACAGGGAATGCATATGAAGAGGAAGCCAAC
AAGCAGTCAAGGGATCCGGGCCCGCGGTTCGAAGGTAAGCCTATCCCTAACCCTCTCCTCGGTCTCGATT
CTACGCGTACCGGTCATCATCACCATCACCATTGAACCCAGCTTTCTTGTACAAAGTGGTGATGGCCGGC
CGCTTCGAGCAGACATGATAAGATACATTGATGAGTTTGGACAAACCACAACTAGAATGCAGTGAAAAAA
ATGCTTTATTTGTGAAATTTGTGATGCTATTGCTTTATTTGTAACCATTATAAGCTGCAATAAACAAGTT
AACAACAACAATTGCATTCATTTTATGTTTCAGGTTCAGGGGGAGGTGTGGGAGGTTTTTTAAAGCAAGT
AAAACCTCTACAAATGTGGTACGCGTTGACATTGATTATTGACTAGTTATTAATAGTAATCAATTACGGG
GTCATTAGTTCATAGCCCATATATGGAGTTCCGCGTTACATAACTTACGGTAAATGGCCCGCCTGGCTGA
CCGCCCAACGACCCCCGCCCATTGACGTCAATAATGACGTATGTTCCCATAGTAACGCCAATAGGGACTT
TCCATTGACGTCAATGGGTGGAGTATTTACGGTAAACTGCCCACTTGGCAGTACATCAAGTGTATCATAT
GCCAAGTACGCCCCCTATTGACGTCAATGACGGTAAATGGCCCGCCTGGCATTATGCCCAGTACATGACC
TTATGGGACTTTCCTACTTGGCAGTACATCTACGTATTAGTCATCGCTATTACCATGGTGATGCGGTTTT
GGCAGTACATCAATGGGCGTGGATAGCGGTTTGACTCACGGGGATTTCCAAGTCTCCACCCCATTGACGT
CAATGGGAGTTTGTTTTGGCACCAAAATCAACGGGACTTTCCAAAATGTCGTAACAACTCCGCCCCATTG
ACGCAAATGGGCGGTAGGCGTGTACGGTGGGAGGTCTATATAAGCAGAGCTCTCTGGCTAACTAGAGAAC
CCACTGCGCCACCATGGTGAGCAAGGGCGAGGAGGATAACATGGCCATCATCAAGGAGTTCATGCGCTTC
AAGGTGCACATGGAGGGCTCCGTGAACGGCCACGAGTTCGAGATCGAGGGCGAGGGCGAGGGCCGCCCCT
ACGAGGGCACCCAGACCGCCAAGCTGAAGGTGACCAAGGGTGGCCCCCTGCCCTTCGCCTGGGACATCCT
GTCCCCTCAGTTCATGTACGGCTCCAAGGCCTACGTGAAGCACCCCGCCGACATCCCCGACTACTTGAAG
CTGTCCTTCCCCGAGGGCTTCAAGTGGGAGCGCGTGATGAACTTCGAGGACGGCGGCGTGGTGACCGTGA
CCCAGGACTCCTCCCTGCAGGACGGCGAGTTCATCTACAAGGTGAAGCTGCGCGGCACCAACTTCCCCTC
CGACGGCCCCGTAATGCAGAAGAAGACCATGGGCTGGGAGGCCTCCTCCGAGCGGATGTACCCCGAGGAC
GGCGCCCTGAAGGGCGAGATCAAGCAGAGGCTGAAGCTGAAGGACGGCGGCCACTACGACGCTGAGGTCA
AGACCACCTACAAGGCCAAGAAGCCCGTGCAGCTGCCCGGCGCCTACAACGTCAACATCAAGTTGGACAT
CACCTCCCACAACGAGGACTACACCATCGTGGAACAGTACGAACGCGCCGAGGGCCGCCACTCCACCGGC
GGCATGGACGAGCTGTACAAGATGACCGAGTACAAGCCCACGGTGCGCCTCGCCACCCGCGACGACGTCC
CCAGGGCCGTACGCACCCTCGCCGCCGCGTTCGCCGACTACCCCGCCACGCGCCACACCGTCGATCCGGA
CCGCCACATCGAGCGGGTCACCGAGCTGCAAGAACTCTTCCTCACGCGCGTCGGGCTCGACATCGGCAAG
GTGTGGGTCGCGGACGACGGCGCCGCGGTGGCGGTCTGGACCACGCCGGAGAGCGTCGAAGCGGGGGCGG
TGTTCGCCGAGATCGGCCCGCGCATGGCCGAGTTGAGCGGTTCCCGGCTGGCCGCGCAGCAACAGATGGA
AGGCCTCCTGGCGCCGCACCGGCCCAAGGAGCCCGCGTGGTTCCTGGCCACCGTCGGCGTCTCGCCCGAC
CACCAGGGCAAGGGTCTGGGCAGCGCCGTCGTGCTCCCCGGAGTGGAGGCGGCCGAGCGCGCCGGGGTGC
CCGCCTTCCTGGAGACCTCCGCGCCCCGCAACCTCCCCTTCTACGAGCGGCTCGGCTTCACCGTCACCGC
CGACGTCGAGGTGCCCGAAGGACCGCGCACCTGGTGCATGACCCGCAAGCCCGGTGCCTGACTCGAGTCT
AGAGGGCCCGTTTAAACCCGCTGATCAGCCTCGACTGTGCCTTCTAGTTGCCAGCCATCTGTTGTTTGCC
CCTCCCCCGTGCCTTCCTTGACCCTGGAAGGTGCCACTCCCACTGTCCTTTCCTAATAAAATGAGGAAAT
TGCATCGCATTGTCTGAGTAGGTGTCATTCTATTCTGGGGGGTGGGGTGGGGCAGGACAGCAAGGGGGAG
GATTGGGAAGACAATAGCAGGCATGCTGGGGATGCGGTGGGCTCTATGGGCGGCCGCGGCGCTCTTCCGC
TTCCTCGCTCACTGACTCGCTGCGCTCGGTCGTTCGGCTGCGGCGAGCGGTATCAGCTCACTCAAAGGCG
GTAATACGGTTATCCACAGAATCAGGGGATAACGCAGGAAAGAACATGTGAGCAAAAGGCCAGCAAAAGG
CCAGGAACCGTAAAAAGGCCGCGTTGCTGGCGTTTTTCCATAGGCTCCGCCCCCCTGACGAGCATCACAA
AAATCGACGCTCAAGTCAGAGGTGGCGAAACCCGACAGGACTATAAAGATACCAGGCGTTTCCCCCTGGA
AGCTCCCTCGTGCGCTCTCCTGTTCCGACCCTGCCGCTTACCGGATACCTGTCCGCCTTTCTCTCTTCGG
GAAGCGTGGCGCTTTCTCATAGCTCACGCTGTAGGTATCTCAGTTCGGTGTAGGTCGTTCGCTCCAAGCT
GGGCTGTGTGCACGAACCCCCCGTTCAGCCCGACCGCTGCGCCTTATCCGGTAACTATCGTCTTGAGTCC
AACCCGGTAAGACACGACTTATCGCCACTGGCAGCAGCCACTGGTAACAGGATTAGCAGAGCGAGGTATG
TAGGCGGTGCTACAGAGTTCTTGAAGTGGTGGCCTAACTACGGCTACACTAGAAGAACAGTATTTGGTAT
CTGCGCTCTGCTGAAGCCAGTTACCTTCGGAAAAAGAGTTGGTAGCTCTTGATCCGGCAAACAAACCACC
GCTGGTAGCGGTGGTTTTTTTGTTTGCAAGCAGCAGATTACGCGCAGAAAAAAAGGATCTCAAGAAGATC
CTTTGATCTTTTCTACGGGGTCTGACGCTCAGTGGAACGAAAACTCACGTTAAGGGATTTTGGTCATGAG
ATTATCAAAAAGGATCTTCACCTAGATCCTTTTAAATTAAAAATGAAGTTTTAAATCAATCTAAAGTATA
TATGAGTAAACTTGGTCTGACAGTTACCAATGCTTAATCAGTGAGGCACCTATCTCAGCGATCTGTCTAT
TTCGTTCATCCATAGTTGCCTGACTCCCCGTCGTGTAGATAACTACGATACGGGAGGGCTTACCATCTGG
CCCCAGTGCTGCAATGATACCGCGAGACCCACGCTCACCGGCTCCAGATTTATCAGCAATAAACCAGCCA
GCCGGAAGGGCCGAGCGCAGAAGTGGTCCTGCAACTTTATCCGCCTCCATCCAGTCTATTAATTGTTGCC
GGGAAGCTAGAGTAAGTAGTTCGCCAGTTAATAGTTTGCGCAACGTTGTTGCCATTGCTACAGGCATCGT
GGTGTCACGCTCGTCGTTTGGTATGGCTTCATTCAGCTCCGGTTCCCAACGATCAAGGCGAGTTACATGA
TCCCCCATGTTGTGCAAAAAAGCGGTTAGCTCCTTCGGTCCTCCGATCGTTGTCAGAAGTAAGTTGGCCG
CAGTGTTATCACTCATGGTTATGGCAGCACTGCATAATTCTCTTACTGTCATGCCATCCGTAAGATGCTT
TTCTGTGACTGGTGAGTACTCAACCAAGTCATTCTGAGAATAGTGTATGCGGCGACCGAGTTGCTCTTGC
CCGGCGTCAATACGGGATAATACCGCGCCACATAGCAGAACTTTAAAAGTGCTCATCATTGGAAAACGTT
CTTCGGGGCGAAAACTCTCAAGGATCTTACCGCTGTTGAGATCCAGTTCGATGTAACCCACTCGTGCACC
CAACTGATCTTCAGCATCTTTTACTTTCACCAGCGTTTCTGGGTGAGCAAAAACAGGAAGGCAAAATGCC
GCAAAAAAGGGAATAAGGGCGACACGGAAATGTTGAATACTCATACTCTTCCTTTTTCAATATTATTGAA
GCATTTATCAGGGTTATTGTCTCATGAGCGGATACATATTTGAATGTATTTAGAAAAATAAACAAATAGG
GGTTCCGCGCACATTTCCCCGAAAAGTGCCACCTGACGTCTAAGAAACCATTATTATCATGACATTAACC
TATAAAAATAGGCGTATCACGAGGCCCTTTCGTCGGCGCGCCGCGGCCGC
